>Addgene plasmid #141012 | pATD | addgene full sequence | sequence record 305024 | Addgene NGS Result
CTCATGAGACAATAACCCTGATAAATGCTTCAATAATATTGAAAAAGGAAGAGTATGAGTATTCAACATT
TCCGTGTCGCCCTTATTCCCTTTTTTGCGGCATTTTGCCTTCCTGTTTTTGCTCACCCAGAAACGCTGGT
GAAAGTAAAAGATGCTGAAGATCAGTTGGGTGCACGAGTGGGTTACATCGAACTGGATCTCAACAGCGGT
AAGATCCTTGAGAGTTTTCGCCCCGAAGAACGTTTTCCAATGATGAGCACTTTTAAAGTTCTGCTATGTG
GCGCGGTATTATCCCGTATTGACGCCGGGCAAGAGCAACTCGGTCGCCGCATACACTATTCTCAGAATGA
CTTGGTTGAGTACTCACCAGTCACAGAAAAGCATCTTACGGATGGCATGACAGTAAGAGAATTATGCAGT
GCTGCCATAACCATGAGTGATAACACTGCGGCCAACTTACTTCTGACAACGATCGGAGGACCGAAGGAGC
TAACCGCTTTTTTGCACAACATGGGGGATCATGTAACTCGCCTTGATCGTTGGGAACCGGAGCTGAATGA
AGCCATACCAAACGACGAGCGTGACACCACGATGCCTGTAGCAATGGCAACAACGTTGCGCAAACTATTA
ACTGGCGAACTACTTACTCTAGCTTCCCGGCAACAATTAATAGACTGGATGGAGGCGGATAAAGTTGCAG
GACCACTTCTGCGCTCGGCCCTTCCGGCTGGCTGGTTTATTGCTGATAAATCTGGAGCCGGTGAGCGTGG
GTCTCGCGGTATCATTGCAGCACTGGGGCCAGATGGTAAGCCCTCCCGTATCGTAGTTATCTACACGACG
GGGAGTCAGGCAACTATGGATGAACGAAATAGACAGATCGCTGAGATAGGTGCCTCACTGATTAAGCATT
GGTAACTGTCAGACCAAGTTTACTCATATATACTTTAGATTGATTTAAAACTTCATTTTTAATTTAAAAG
GATCTAGGTGAAGATCCTTTTTGATAATCTCATGACCAAAATCCCTTAACGTGAGTTTTCGTTCCACTGA
GCGTCAGACCCCGTAGAAAAGATCAAAGGATCTTCTTGAGATCCTTTTTTTCTGCGCGTAATCTGCTGCT
TGCAAACAAAAAAACCACCGCTACCAGCGGTGGTTTGTTTGCCGGATCAAGAGCTACCAACTCTTTTTCC
GAAGGTAACTGGCTTCAGCAGAGCGCAGATACCAAATACTGTTCTTCTAGTGTAGCCGTAGTTAGGCCAC
CACTTCAAGAACTCTGTAGCACCGCCTACATACCTCGCTCTGCTAATCCTGTTACCAGTGGCTGCTGCCA
GTGGCGATAAGTCGTGTCTTACCGGGTTGGACTCAAGACGATAGTTACCGGATAAGGCGCAGCGGTCGGG
CTGAACGGGGGGTTCGTGCACACAGCCCAGCTTGGAGCGAACGACCTACACCGAACTGAGATACCTACAG
CGTGAGCTATGAGAAAGCGCCACGCTTCCCGAAGGGAGAAAGGCGGACAGGTATCCGGTAAGCGGCAGGG
TCGGAACAGGAGAGCGCACGAGGGAGCTTCCAGGGGGAAACGCCTGGTATCTTTATAGTCCTGTCGGGTT
TCGCCACCTCTGACTTGAGCGTCGATTTTTGTGATGCTCGTCAGGGGGGCGGAGCCTATGGAAAAACGCC
AGCAACGCGGCCTTTTTACGGTTCCTGGCCTTTTGCTGGCCTTTTGCTCACATGTGCGGCCGCGCCGGCA
TGCCTGCAGGTCGGGATATCTGAATTATCAACTTTGTATAATAAAGTTGAACGAGAAACGTAAAATGATA
TAAATATCAATATATTAAATTAGATTTTGCATAAAAAACAGACTACATAATACTGTAAAACACAACATAT
CCAGTCACTATGGCGGCCGCATTAGGCACCCCAGGCTTTACACTTTATGCTTCCGGCTCGTATAATGTGT
GGATTTTGAGTTAGGATCCGTCGAGATTTTCAGGAGCTAAGGAAGCTAAAATGGAGAAAAAAATCACTGG
ATATACCACCGTTGATATATCCCAATGGCATCGTAAAGAACATTTTGAGGCATTTCAGTCAGTTGCTCAA
TGTACCTATAACCAGACCGTTCAGCTGGATATTACGGCCTTTTTAAAGACCGTAAAGAAAAATAAGCACA
AGTTTTATCCGGCCTTTATTCACATTCTTGCCCGCCTGATGAATGCTCATCCGGAATTCCGTATGGCAAT
GAAAGACGGTGAGCTGGTGATATGGGATAGTGTTCACCCTTGTTACACCGTTTTCCATGAGCAAACTGAA
ACGTTTTCATCGCTCTGGAGTGAATACCACGACGATTTCCGGCAGTTTCTACACATATATTCGCAAGATG
TGGCGTGTTACGGTGAAAACCTGGCCTATTTCCCTAAAGGGTTTATTGAGAATATGTTTTTCGTCTCAGC
CAATCCCTGGGTGAGTTTCACCAGTTTTGATTTAAACGTGGCCAATATGGACAACTTCTTCGCCCCCGTT
TTCACCATGGGCAAATATTATACGCAAGGCGACAAGGTGCTGATGCCGCTGGCGATTCAGGTTCATCATG
CCGTTTGTGATGGCTTCCATGTCGGCAGAATGCTTAATGAATTACAACAGTACTGCGATGAGTGGCAGGC
GGGGCGTAATCTAGAGGATCCGGCTTACTAAAAGCCAGATAACAGTATGCGTATTTGCGCGCTGATTTTT
GCGGTATAAGAATATATACTGATATGTATACCCGAAGTATGTCAAAAAGAGGTATGCTATGAAGCAGCGT
ATTACAGTGACAGTTGACAGCGACAGCTATCAGTTGCTCAAGGCATATATGATGTCAATATCTCCGGTCT
GGTAAGCACAACCATGCAGAATGAAGCCCGTCGTCTGCGTGCCGAACGCTGGAAAGCGGAAAATCAGGAA
GGGATGGCTGAGGTCGCCCGGTTTATTGAAATGAACGGCTCTTTTGCTGACGAGAACAGGGGCTGGTGAA
ATGCAGTTTAAGGTTTACACCTATAAAAGAGAGAGCCGTTATCGTCTGTTTGTGGATGTACAGAGTGATA
TTATTGACACGCCCGGGCGACGGATGGTGATCCCCCTGGCCAGTGCACGTCTGCTGTCAGATAAAGTCTC
CCGTGAACTTTACCCGGTGGTGCATATCGGGGATGAAAGCTGGCGCATGATGACCACCGATATGGCCAGT
GTGCCGGTCTCCGTTATCGGGGAAGAAGTGGCTGATCTCAGCCACCGCGAAAATGACATCAAAAACGCCA
TTAACCTGATGTTCTGGGGAATATAAATGTCAGGCTCCCTTATACACAGCCAGTCTGCAGGTCGACCATA
GTGACTGGATATGTTGTGTTTTACAGTATTATGTAGTCTGTTTTTTATGCAAAATCTAATTTAATATATT
GATATTTATATCATTTTACGTTTCTCGTTCAACTTTTCTATACAAAGTTGATAGCTTGATATCAATACTC
TAGAGAAACTCGAGGGGTAGGGGAGGCGCTTTTCCCAAGGCAGTCTGGAGCATGCGCTTTAGCAGCCCCG
CTGGGCACTTGGCGCTACACAAGTGGCCTCTGGCCTCGCACACATTCCACATCCACCGGTAGGCGCCAAC
CGGCTCCGTTCTTTGGTGGCCCCTTCGCGCCACCTTCTACTCCTCCCCTAGTCAGGAAGTTCCCCCCCGC
CCCGCAGCTCGCGTCGTGCAGGACGTGACAAATGGAAGTAGCACGTCTCACTAGTCTCGTGCAGATGGAC
AGCACCGCTGAGCAATGGAAGCGGGTAGGCCTTTGGGGCAGCGGCCAATAGCAGCTTTGCTCCTTCGCTT
TCTGGGCTCAGAGGCTGGGAAGGGGTGGGTCCGGGGGCGGGCTCAGGGGCGGGCTCAGGGGCGGGGCGGG
CGCCCGAAGGTCCTCCGGAGGCCCGGCATTCTGCACGCTTCAAAAGCGCACGTCTGCCGCGCTGTTCTCC
TCTTCCTCATCTCCGGGCCTTTCGACCTGCAGCGACCCGCTTAACAGCGTCAACAGCGTGCCGCAGATCT
TGGTGGCGTGAAACTCCCGCACCTCTTCGGCAAGCGCCTTGTAGAAGCGCGTATGGCTTCGTACCCCTGC
CATCAACACGCGTCTGCGTTCGACCAGGCTGCGCGTTCTCGCGGCCATAGCAACCGACGTACGGCGTTGC
GCCCTCGCCGGCAGCAAGAAGCCACGGAAGTCCGCCTGGAGCAGAAAATGCCCACGCTACTGCGGGTTTA
TATAGACGGTCCTCACGGGATGGGGAAAACCACCACCACGCAACTGCTGGTGGCCCTGGGTTCGCGCGAC
GATATCGTCTACGTACCCGAGCCGATGACTTACTGGCAGGTGCTGGGGGCTTCCGAGACAATCGCGAACA
TCTACACCACACAACACCGCCTCGACCAGGGTGAGATATCGGCCGGGGACGCGGCGGTGGTAATGACAAG
CGCCCAGATAACAATGGGCATGCCTTATGCCGTGACCGACGCCGTTCTGGCTCCTCATATCGGGGGGGAG
GCTGGGAGCTCACATGCCCCGCCCCCGGCCCTCACCCTCATCTTCGACCGCCATCCCATCGCCGCCCTCC
TGTGCTACCCGGCCGCGCGATACCTTATGGGCAGCATGACCCCCCAGGCCGTGCTGGCGTTCGTGGCCCT
CATCCCGCCGACCTTGCCCGGCACAAACATCGTGTTGGGGGCCCTTCCGGAGGACAGACACATCGACCGC
CTGGCCAAACGCCAGCGCCCCGGCGAGCGGCTTGACCTGGCTATGCTGGCCGCGATTCGCCGCGTTTACG
GGCTGCTTGCCAATACGGTGCGGTATCTGCAGGGCGGCGGGTCGTGGCGGGAGGATTGGGGACAGCTTTC
GGGGACGGCCGTGCCGCCCCAGGGTGCCGAGCCCCAGAGCAACGCGGGCCCACGACCCCATATCGGGGAC
ACGTTATTTACCCTGTTTCGGGCCCCCGAGTTGCTGGCCCCCAACGGCGACCTGTACAACGTGTTTGCCT
GGGCCTTGGACGTCTTGGCCAAACGCCTCCGTCCCATGCACGTCTTTATCCTGGATTACGACCAATCGCC
CGCCGGCTGCCGGGACGCCCTGCTGCAACTTACCTCCGGGATGGTCCAGACCCACGTCACCACCCCCGGC
TCCATACCGACGATCTGCGACCTGGCGCGCACGTTTGCCCGGGAGATGGGGGAGGCTAACTGAAACACGG
AAGGAGACAATACCGGAAGGAACCCGCGCTATGACGGCAATAAAAAGACAGAATAAAACGCACGGGTGTT
GGGTCGTTTGTTCCCTCAGGTTTCCTAGGCACGTAGTGTTTTCGCGGAACCCCTATTTGTTTATTTTTCT
AAATACATTCAAATATGTATCCG
Features (pLannotate 1.2.2; 16 found; start..end, strand, type, name):
     55..915     +  CDS            AmpR: β-lactamase; bla; confers resistance to ampicillin, carbenicillin, and related antibiotics
   1086..1674    +  rep_origin     ori: high-copy-number ColE1/pMB1/pBR322/pUC origin of replication
   1779..1902    +  protein_bind   attR3: mutant version of attR; recombination site for the Gateway® LR reaction LR Clonase™
   1927..1957    +  promoter       lac UV5 promoter: E. coli lac promoter with an "up" mutation
   1981..2010    +  promoter       cat promoter (fragment): promoter of the E. coli cat gene encoding chloramphenicol acetyltransferase
   2011..2691    +  CDS            CmR: chloramphenicol acetyltransferase confers resistance to chloramphenicol
   2848..3006    +  CDS            ccdA (fragment): CCDA_ECO57 - Also known as H, letA. Experimental evidence at protein level: Swiss-Prot protein existence level 1. Antitoxin component of a type II toxin-antitoxin (TA) system which inhibits the post-segregational killing (PSK) of plasmid-free cells, also referred to as a plasmid addiction system. Binds to and blocks the activity of CcdB; will also remove bound CcdB protein from the CcdB-GyrA complex by forming a CcdA-CcdB complex, a process termed rejuvenation. Functions as a transcriptional corepressor for the ccdAB operon, repression also requires CcdB (By similarity). From Escherichia coli
   3011..3313    +  CDS            ccdB: CCDB_ECOLI - Also known as G, letB, letD. Experimental evidence at protein level: Swiss-Prot protein existence level 1. Toxic component of a type II toxin-antitoxin (TA) system, functioning in plasmid maintainence. Responsible for the post- segregational killing (PSK) of plasmid-free cells, also referred to as a plasmid addiction system. Half-life of over 2 hours. Cell killing by CcdB is accompanied by filamentation, defects in chromosome and plasmid segregation, defects in cell division, formation of anucleate cells, decreased DNA synthesis and plasmid loss. Interferes with the activity of DN
   3357..3476    -  protein_bind   attR1: mutant version of attR; recombination site for the Gateway® LR reaction LR Clonase™
   3460..3480    -  protein_bind   attB4: mutant version of attB; core recombination site for the Gateway® BP reaction BP Clonase™
   3515..4014    +  promoter       PGK promoter: mouse phosphoglycerate kinase 1 promoter
   4016..4034    +  promoter       Mini-TK promoter (fragment): minimal herpes simplex virus (HSV) thymidine kinase promoter
   4056..4091    +  5'UTR          HSV TK 5'-UTR (fragment): 5' untranslated region from the herpes simplex virus thymidine kinase gene
   4248..5243    +  CDS            ΔTK: truncated herpes simplex virus thymidine kinase (Salomon et al., 1995) confers sensitivity to nucleoside analogs such as acyclovir or ganciclovir
   5285..5333    +  polyA_signal   HSV TK poly(A) signal: herpes simplex virus thymidine kinase polyadenylation signal (Cole and Stacy, 1985)
   5363..54      +  promoter       AmpR promoter (across the origin): bla
