[The description below was written by a language model from this plasmid's Addgene catalogue record and pLannotate feature annotations shown in this document.]
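Description:
pATD is a 5.4 kb, high-copy, pUC-based Multisite Gateway destination vector, built as part of a toolbox for assembling knock-in gene-targeting constructs for mammalian cells. It replicates in E. coli from the ColE1/pUC origin and carries an ampicillin resistance gene (bla) with its own promoter on the backbone. Because the Gateway cassette contains the ccdB toxin gene, the empty vector has to be propagated in a ccdB-tolerant strain, with chloramphenicol resistance providing a second selection.

The Gateway cassette is bounded by two attR-type sites, annotated as attR3 and an inverted attR1. The latter overlaps an attB4 core annotation, so its exact specificity may be an R4-type variant; the record does not settle this. Between the sites lie a chloramphenicol acetyltransferase gene with lac UV5 and cat promoter elements, a ccdA fragment and intact ccdB. In an LR Clonase reaction, entry-clone fragments replace this cassette. Loss of ccdB then allows recombinant plasmids to grow in ordinary E. coli strains, which counterselects unreacted vector. The record does not specify the entry fragments, though in a targeting toolbox they would presumably be homology arms and a knock-in payload.

Outside the recombination sites sits a fixed mammalian expression unit. The mouse PGK promoter, followed by fragments of the HSV TK minimal promoter and 5′ UTR, drives a truncated herpes simplex virus thymidine kinase (ΔTK) terminated by the HSV TK polyadenylation signal. TK sensitises cells to nucleoside analogues such as ganciclovir. Placed outside the targeting region, it would typically act as a negative selection marker: random integrants that retain the backbone are eliminated, which enriches for homologous recombinants.
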