Addgene plasmid #141012: pATD
Purpose: Mutisite Gateway mediated vector construction
Depositing lab: Hideyuki Okano. Depositing organization: Keio University. Publication: A versatile toolbox for knock-in gene targeting based on the Multisite Gateway technology. Yoshimatsu S, Sone T, Nakajima M, Sato T, Okochi R, Ishikawa M, Nakamura M, Sasaki E, Shiozawa S, Okano H. PLoS One. 2019 Aug 27;14(8):e0221164. doi: 10.1371/journal.pone.0221164. eCollection 2019. PubMed 31454364.
Backbone
  Vector backbone: pUC
  Vector type: Mammalian Expression
Growth in bacteria
  Bacterial resistance: Chloramphenicol and Ampicillin, 25 & 100 μg/mL
  Growth temperature: 37°C
  Growth strain: ccdB Survival
  Copy number: High Copy
Gene/Insert
  Gene/Insert name: HSV-TK
  Species: Herpes simplex virus
  Cloning method: Restriction Enzyme; 5′ cloning site Unknown (unknown if destroyed)
Terms and licenses: Academic/Nonprofit Terms; Industry Terms: Not Available to Industry
How to cite: pATD was a gift from Hideyuki Okano (Addgene plasmid # 141012 ; http://n2t.net/addgene:141012 ; RRID:Addgene_141012)
